>Addgene plasmid #70207 | pBEST-p15A-J23101-deGFP-T500 (131p) | depositor full sequence | sequence record 125470 | pBEST-p15A-J23101-deGFP-T500 (131p) sequence 3273 bps
AATAATTTTGTTTAACTTTAAGAAGGAGATATACCATGGAGCTTTTCACTGGCGTTGTTCCCATCCTGGT
CGAGCTGGACGGCGACGTAAACGGCCACAAGTTCAGCGTGTCCGGCGAGGGCGAGGGCGATGCCACCTAC
GGCAAGCTGACCCTGAAGTTCATCTGCACCACCGGCAAGCTGCCCGTGCCCTGGCCCACCCTCGTGACCA
CCCTGACCTACGGCGTGCAGTGCTTCAGCCGCTACCCCGACCACATGAAGCAGCACGACTTCTTCAAGTC
CGCCATGCCCGAAGGCTACGTCCAGGAGCGCACCATCTTCTTCAAGGACGACGGCAACTACAAGACCCGC
GCCGAGGTGAAGTTCGAGGGCGACACCCTGGTGAACCGCATCGAGCTGAAGGGCATCGACTTCAAGGAGG
ACGGCAACATCCTGGGGCACAAGCTGGAGTACAACTACAACAGCCACAACGTCTATATCATGGCCGACAA
GCAGAAGAACGGCATCAAGGTGAACTTCAAGATCCGCCACAACATCGAGGACGGCAGCGTGCAGCTCGCC
GACCACTACCAGCAGAACACCCCCATCGGCGACGGCCCCGTGCTGCTGCCCGACAACCACTACCTGAGCA
CCCAGTCCGCCCTGAGCAAAGACCCCAACGAGAAGCGCGATCACATGGTCCTGCTGGAGTTCGTGACCGC
CGCCGGGATCTAACTCGAGCAAAGCCCGCCGAAAGGCGGGCTTTTCTGTGTCGACCGATGCCCTTGAGAG
CCTTCAACCCAGTCAGCTCCTTCCGGTGGGCGCGGGGCATGACTATCGTCGCCGCACTTATGACTGTCTT
CTTTATCATGCAACTCGTAGGACAGGTGCCGGCATGATAAGCTGTCAAACATGAGAATTACAACTTATAT
CGTATGGGGCTGACTTCAGGTGCTACATTTGAAGAGATAAATTGCACTGAAATCTAGAAATATTTTATCT
GATTAATAAGATGATCTTCTTGAGATCGTTTTGGTCTGCGCGTAATCTCTTGCTCTGAAAACGAAAAAAC
CGCCTTGCAGGGCGGTTTTTCGAAGGTTCTCTGAGCTACCAACTCTTTGAACCGAGGTAACTGGCTTGGA
GGAGCGCAGTCACCAAAACTTGTCCTTTCAGTTTAGCCTTAACCGGCGCATGACTTCAAGACTAACTCCT
CTAAATCAATTACCAGTGGCTGCTGCCAGTGGTGCTTTTGCATGTCTTTCCGGGTTGGACTCAAGACGAT
AGTTACCGGATAAGGCGCAGCGGTCGGACTGAACGGGGGGTTCGTGCATACAGTCCAGCTTGGAGCGAAC
TGCCTACCCGGAACTGAGTGTCAGGCGTGGAATGAGACAAACGCGGCCATAACAGCGGAATGACACCGGT
AAACCGAAAGGCAGGAACAGGAGAGCGCACGAGGGAGCCGCCAGGGGAAACGCCTGGTATCTTTATAGTC
CTGTCGGGTTTCGCCACCACTGATTTGAGCGTCAGATTTCGTGATGCTTGTCAGGGGGGCGGAGCCTATG
GAAAAACGGCTTTGCCGCGGCCCTCTCACTTCCCTGTTAAGTATCTTCCTGGCATCTTCCAGGAAATCTC
CGCCCCGTTCGTAAGCCATTTCCGCTCGCCGCAGTCGAACGACCGAGCGTAGCGAGTCAGTGAGCGAGGA
AGCGGAATATATCCTGTATCACATATTCTGCTGACGCACCGGTGCAGCCTTTTTTCTCCTGCCACATGAA
GCACTTCACTGACACCCTCATCAGTGCCAACATAGTAAGCCAGTATACACTCCGCTAGGGTCATGAGATT
ATCAAAAAGGATCTTCACCTAGATCCTTTTAAATTAAAAATGAAGTTTTAAATCAATCTAAAGTATATAT
GAGTAAACTTGGTCTGACAGTTACCAATGCTTAATCAGTGAGGCACCTATCTCAGCGATCTGTCTATTTC
GTTCATCCATAGTTGCCTGACTCCCCGTCGTGTAGATAACTACGATACGGGAGGGCTTACCATCTGGCCC
CAGTGCTGCAATGATACCGCGAGACCCACGCTCACCGGCTCCAGATTTATCAGCAATAAACCAGCCAGCC
GGAAGGGCCGAGCGCAGAAGTGGTCCTGCAACTTTATCCGCCTCCATCCAGTCTATTAATTGTTGCCGGG
AAGCTAGAGTAAGTAGTTCGCCAGTTAATAGTTTGCGCAACGTTGTTGCCATTGCTACAGGCATCGTGGT
GTCACGCTCGTCGTTTGGTATGGCTTCATTCAGCTCCGGTTCCCAACGATCAAGGCGAGTTACATGATCC
CCCATGTTGTGCAAAAAAGCGGTTAGCTCCTTCGGTCCTCCGATCGTTGTCAGAAGTAAGTTGGCCGCAG
TGTTATCACTCATGGTTATGGCAGCACTGCATAATTCTCTTACTGTCATGCCATCCGTAAGATGCTTTTC
TGTGACTGGTGAGTACTCAACCAAGTCATTCTGAGAATAGTGTATGCGGCGACCGAGTTGCTCTTGCCCG
GCGTCAATACGGGATAATACCGCGCCACATAGCAGAACTTTAAAAGTGCTCATCATTGGAAAACGTTCTT
CGGGGCGAAAACTCTCAAGGATCTTACCGCTGTTGAGATCCAGTTCGATGTAACCCACTCGTGCACCCAA
CTGATCTTCAGCATCTTTTACTTTCACCAGCGTTTCTGGGTGAGCAAAAACAGGAAGGCAAAATGCCGCA
AAAAAGGGAATAAGGGCGACACGGAAATGTTGAATACTCATACTCTTCCTTTTTCAATATTATTGAAGCA
TTTATCAGGGTTATTGTCTCATGAGCGGATACATATTTGAATGTATTTAGAAAAATAAACAAATAGGGGT
TCCGCGCACATTTCCCCGAAAAGTGCCACCTGACGTCTAAGAAACCATTATTATCATGACATTAACCTAT
AAAAATAGGCGTATCACGAGGCCCTTTCGTCTTCAAGAATTCTGGCGAATCCTCTGACCAGCCAGAAAAC
GACCTTTCTGTGGTGAAACCGGATGCTGCAATTCAGAGCGGCAGCAAGTGGGGGACAGCAGAAGACCTGA
CCGCCGCAGAGTGGATGTTTGACATGGTGAAGACTATCGCACCATCAGCCAGAAAACCGAATTTTGCTGG
GTGGGCTAACGATATCCGCCTGATGCGTGAACGTGACGGACGTAACCACCGCGACATGTGTGTGCTGTTC
CGCTGGGCATGCTTTACAGCTAGCTCAGTCCTAGGTATTATGCTAGCGCTAGC
Features (pLannotate 1.2.2; 10 found; start..end, strand, type, name):
      7..29      +  RBS            RBS: efficient ribosome binding site from bacteriophage T7 gene 10 (Olins and Rangwala, 1989)
     39..710     +  CDS            (3-F)Tyr-EGFP: (3-F)Tyr-EGFP is a basic (constitutively fluorescent) green fluorescent protein published in 2004, derived from Aequorea victoria.
    750..874     +  CDS            TcR (fragment): tetracycline efflux protein; tet; confers resistance to tetracycline
   1000..1544    +  rep_origin     p15A ori: Plasmids containing the medium-copy-number p15A origin of replication can be propagated in E. coli cells that contain a second plasmid with the ColE1 origin.
   1632..1687    +  rep_origin     RSF ori (fragment): Plasmids containing the RSF 1030 origin of replication can be propagated in E. coli cells that contain additional plasmids with compatible origins.
   1786..1807    -  misc_feature   bom (fragment): basis of mobility region from pBR322
   1911..2771    -  CDS            AmpR: β-lactamase; bla; confers resistance to ampicillin, carbenicillin, and related antibiotics
   2772..2876    -  promoter       AmpR promoter: bla
   2978..3232    +  CDS            O (fragment): VRPO_LAMBD - Protein inferred from homology: Swiss-Prot protein existence level 3. Necessary for the bidirectional replication of DNA. It interacts with the ori (origin of replication) region of the genome during the initiation of replication. From Escherichia phage lambda (Bacteriophage lambda).
   3236..3267    +  promoter       J23119 promoter (fragment): bacterial promoter (Registry of Standard Biological Parts BBa J23119)
