[The description below was written by a language model from this plasmid's Addgene catalogue record and pLannotate feature annotations shown in this document.]
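Description:
pBEST-p15A-J23101-deGFP-T500 (131p) is a small (about 3.3 kb) bacterial reporter plasmid built on the pBEST backbone and intended for expression in Escherichia coli and in E. coli-based TX-TL cell-free extracts. It is propagated through a p15A origin of replication, which is compatible with ColE1-type plasmids, and selected with ampicillin through a β-lactamase gene driven by its own bla promoter. The catalogue lists the plasmid as high copy, whereas p15A is generally regarded as a medium-copy origin, so the two descriptions do not fully agree. Short annotated fragments of an RSF origin, the pBR322 bom region, a tetracycline resistance gene and the lambda O protein appear to be backbone remnants or partial homology matches rather than functional elements.

The payload is a single constitutive expression cassette. According to the name, the promoter is J23101, a member of the Anderson constitutive promoter family. The automated annotation labels this short region as a fragment of the closely related J23119, which probably reflects sequence similarity within that family. On the circular map the promoter lies directly upstream of a strong ribosome binding site from bacteriophage T7 gene 10, followed by the deGFP coding sequence. This sequence is an EGFP-derived green fluorescent reporter, and the annotation tool matched it to an EGFP variant. The name also indicates a T500 transcriptional terminator after the reporter, though it is not annotated in the feature table. The record notes that the strong untranslated region may favour mutations caused by overexpression.

The stated purpose is "promoter panel", so this plasmid serves as one member of a set of constructs differing in promoter. Fluorescence output from these constructs is compared to characterise promoter strength when prototyping synthetic circuits in cell-free reactions.
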