Addgene plasmid #70207: pBEST-p15A-J23101-deGFP-T500 (131p)
Purpose: Promoter panel
Depositing lab: Richard Murray. Depositing organization: California Institute of Technology. Publication: Linear DNA for rapid prototyping of synthetic biological circuits in an Escherichia coli based TX-TL cell-free system. Sun ZZ, Yeung E, Hayes CA, Noireaux V, Murray RM. ACS Synth Biol. 2014 Jun 20;3(6):387-97. doi: 10.1021/sb400131a. Epub 2013 Dec 4. PubMed 24303785.
Backbone
  Vector backbone: pBEST
Growth in bacteria
  Bacterial resistance: Ampicillin, 100 μg/mL
  Growth temperature: 37°C
  Growth strain: DH5alpha
  Growth instructions: Strong UTR -> be careful for overexpression mutations
  Copy number: High Copy
Gene/Insert
  Gene/Insert name: deGFP
Terms and licenses: Academic/Nonprofit Terms; Industry Terms: Not Available to Industry
How to cite: pBEST-p15A-J23101-deGFP-T500 (131p) was a gift from Richard Murray (Addgene plasmid # 70207 ; http://n2t.net/addgene:70207 ; RRID:Addgene_70207)
