>Addgene plasmid #70207 | pBEST-p15A-J23101-deGFP-T500 (131p) | addgene partial sequence | sequence record 136414 | pBEST-R 5'-TCTCATGTTTGACAGCTTATC-3'
ATAAGAAGACAGTCATAAGTGCGGCGACGATAGTCATGCCCCGCGCCCACCGGAAGGAGCTGACTGGGTT
GAAGGCTCTCAAGGGCATCGGTCGACACAGAAAAGCCCGCCTTTCGGCGGGCTTTGCTCGAGTTAGATCC
CGGCGGCGGTCACGAACTCCAGCAGGACCATGTGATCGCGCTTCTCGTTGGGGTCTTTGCTCAGGGCGGA
CTGGGTGCTCAGGTAGTGGTTGTCGGGCAGCAGCACGGGGCCGTCGCCGATGGGGGTGTTCTGCTGGTAG
TGGTCGGCGAGCTGCACGCTGCCGTCCTCGATGTTGTGGCGGATCTTGAAGTTCACCTTGATGCCGTTCT
TCTGCTTGTCGGCCATGATATAGACGTTGTGGCTGTTGTAGTTGTACTCCAGCTTGTGCCCCAGGATGTT
GCCGTCCTCCTTGAAGTCGATGCCCTTCAGCTCGATGCGGTTCACCAGGGTGTCGCCCTCGAACTTCACC
TCGGCGCGGGTCTTGTAGTTGCCGTCGTCCTTGAAGAAGATGGTGCGCTCCTGGACGTAGCCTTCGGGCA
TGGCGGACTTGAAGAAGTCGTGCTGCTTCATGTGGTCGGGGTAGCGGCTGAAGCACTGCACGCCGTAGGT
CAGGGTGGTCACGAGGGTGGGCCAGGGCACGGGCAGCTTGCCGGTGGTGCAGATGAACTTCAGGGTCAGC
TTGCCGTAGGTGGCATCGCCCTCGCCCTCGCCGGACACGCTGAACTTGTGGCCGTTTACGTCGCCGTCCA
GCTCGACCAGGATGGGAACAACGCCAGTGAAAAGCTCCATGGTATATCTCCTTCTTAAAGTTAAACAAAA
TTATTGCTAGCGCTAGCATAATACCTAGGACTGAGCTAGCTGTAAAGCATGCCCAGCGGAACAGCACACA
CATGTCGCGGTGGTTACGTCCGTCACGTTCACGCATCAGGCGG
